>Addgene plasmid #238098 | pLV-EF1A-PARP12-298-462-Hygro | addgene full sequence | sequence record 472687 | Addgene NGS Result
AATGTAGTCTTATGCAATACTCTTGTAGTCTTGCAACATGGTAACGATGAGTTAGCAACATGCCTTACAA
GGAGAGAAAAAGCACCGTGCATGCCGATTGGTGGAAGTAAGGTGGTACGATCGTGCCTTATTAGGAAGGC
AACAGACGGGTCTGACATGGATTGGACGAACCACTGAATTGCCGCATTGCAGAGATATTGTATTTAAGTG
CCTAGCTCGATACATAAACGGGTCTCTCTGGTTAGACCAGATCTGAGCCTGGGAGCTCTCTGGCTAACTA
GGGAACCCACTGCTTAAGCCTCAATAAAGCTTGCCTTGAGTGCTTCAAGTAGTGTGTGCCCGTCTGTTGT
GTGACTCTGGTAACTAGAGATCCCTCAGACCCTTTTAGTCAGTGTGGAAAATCTCTAGCAGTGGCGCCCG
AACAGGGACTTGAAAGCGAAAGGGAAACCAGAGGAGCTCTCTCGACGCAGGACTCGGCTTGCTGAAGCGC
GCACGGCAAGAGGCGAGGGGCGGCGACTGGTGAGTACGCCAAAAATTTTGACTAGCGGAGGCTAGAAGGA
GAGAGATGGGTGCGAGAGCGTCAGTATTAAGCGGGGGAGAATTAGATCGCGATGGGAAAAAATTCGGTTA
AGGCCAGGGGGAAAGAAAAAATATAAATTAAAACATATAGTATGGGCAAGCAGGGAGCTAGAACGATTCG
CAGTTAATCCTGGCCTGTTAGAAACATCAGAAGGCTGTAGACAAATACTGGGACAGCTACAACCATCCCT
TCAGACAGGATCAGAAGAACTTAGATCATTATATAATACAGTAGCAACCCTCTATTGTGTGCATCAAAGG
ATAGAGATAAAAGACACCAAGGAAGCTTTAGACAAGATAGAGGAAGAGCAAAACAAAAGTAAGACCACCG
CACAGCAAGCGGCCGCTGATCTTCAGACCTGGAGGAGGAGATATGAGGGACAATTGGAGAAGTGAATTAT
ATAAATATAAAGTAGTAAAAATTGAACCATTAGGAGTAGCACCCACCAAGGCAAAGAGAAGAGTGGTGCA
GAGAGAAAAAAGAGCAGTGGGAATAGGAGCTTTGTTCCTTGGGTTCTTGGGAGCAGCAGGAAGCACTATG
GGCGCAGCGTCAATGACGCTGACGGTACAGGCCAGACAATTATTGTCTGGTATAGTGCAGCAGCAGAACA
ATTTGCTGAGGGCTATTGAGGCGCAACAGCATCTGTTGCAACTCACAGTCTGGGGCATCAAGCAGCTCCA
GGCAAGAATCCTGGCTGTGGAAAGATACCTAAAGGATCAACAGCTCCTGGGGATTTGGGGTTGCTCTGGA
AAACTCATTTGCACCACTGCTGTGCCTTGGAATGCTAGTTGGAGTAATAAATCTCTGGAACAGATTTGGA
ATCACACGACCTGGATGGAGTGGGACAGAGAAATTAACAATTACACAAGCTTAATACACTCCTTAATTGA
AGAATCGCAAAACCAGCAAGAAAAGAATGAACAAGAATTATTGGAATTAGATAAATGGGCAAGTTTGTGG
AATTGGTTTAACATAACAAATTGGCTGTGGTATATAAAATTATTCATAATGATAGTAGGAGGCTTGGTAG
GTTTAAGAATAGTTTTTGCTGTACTTTCTATAGTGAATAGAGTTAGGCAGGGATATTCACCATTATCGTT
TCAGACCCACCTCCCAACCCCGAGGGGACCCGACAGGCCCGAAGGAATAGAAGAAGAAGGTGGAGAGAGA
GACAGAGACAGATCCATTCGATTAGTGAACGGATCTCGACGGTATCGCTAGCTTTTAAAAGAAAAGGGGG
GATTGGGGGGTACAGTGCAGGGGAAAGAATAGTAGACATAATAGCAACAGACATACAAACTAAAGAATTA
CAAAAACAAATTACAAAAATTCAAAATTTTACTAGTGATTATCGGATCAACTTTGTATAGAAAAGTTGGG
CTCCGGTGCCCGTCAGTGGGCAGAGCGCACATCGCCCACAGTCCCCGAGAAGTTGGGGGGAGGGGTCGGC
AATTGAACCGGTGCCTAGAGAAGGTGGCGCGGGGTAAACTGGGAAAGTGATGTCGTGTACTGGCTCCGCC
TTTTTCCCGAGGGTGGGGGAGAACCGTATATAAGTGCAGTAGTCGCCGTGAACGTTCTTTTTCGCAACGG
GTTTGCCGCCAGAACACAGGTAAGTGCCGTGTGTGGTTCCCGCGGGCCTGGCCTCTTTACGGGTTATGGC
CCTTGCGTGCCTTGAATTACTTCCACCTGGCTGCAGTACGTGATTCTTGATCCCGAGCTTCGGGTTGGAA
GTGGGTGGGAGAGTTCGAGGCCTTGCGCTTAAGGAGCCCCTTCGCCTCGTGCTTGAGTTGAGGCCTGGCC
TGGGCGCTGGGGCCGCCGCGTGCGAATCTGGTGGCACCTTCGCGCCTGTCTCGCTGCTTTCGATAAGTCT
CTAGCCATTTAAAATTTTTGATGACCTGCTGCGACGCTTTTTTTCTGGCAAGATAGTCTTGTAAATGCGG
GCCAAGATCTGCACACTGGTATTTCGGTTTTTGGGGCCGCGGGCGGCGACGGGGCCCGTGCGTCCCAGCG
CACATGTTCGGCGAGGCGGGGCCTGCGAGCGCGGCCACCGAGAATCGGACGGGGGTAGTCTCAAGCTGGC
CGGCCTGCTCTGGTGCCTGGTCTCGCGCCGCCGTGTATCGCCCCGCCCTGGGCGGCAAGGCTGGCCCGGT
CGGCACCAGTTGCGTGAGCGGAAAGATGGCCGCTTCCCGGCCCTGCTGCAGGGAGCTCAAAATGGAGGAC
GCGGCGCTCGGGAGAGCGGGCGGGTGAGTCACCCACACAAAGGAAAAGGGCCTTTCCGTCCTCAGCCGTC
GCTTCATGTGACTCCACGGAGTACCGGGCGCCGTCCAGGCACCTCGATTAGTTCTCGAGCTTTTGGAGTA
CGTCGTCTTTAGGTTGGGGGGAGGGGTTTTATGCGATGGAGTTTCCCCACACTGAGTGGGTGGAGACTGA
AGTTAGGCCAGCTTGGCACTTGATGTAATTCTCCTTGGAATTTGCCCTTTTTGAGTTTGGATCTTGGTTC
ATTCTCAAGCCTCAGACAGTGGTTCAAAGTTTTTTTCTTCCATTTCAGGTGTCGTGACAAGTTTGTACAA
AAAAGCAGGCTGCCACCATGCCCTATAGATGGCAGTTTCTGGATCGGGGCAAGTGGGAGGATCTGGATAA
CATGGAACTGATCGAGGAGGCCTACTGCAATCCTAAGATCGAACGGATCCTGTGTAGCGAGAGCGCCTCT
ACATTTCACTCTCACTGCCTGAACTTCAATGCCATGACCTACGGAGCCACCCAGGCCAGGAGGCTGAGCA
CCGCTTCCTCTGTGACAAAACCACCCCACTTTATCCTGACAACTGACTGGATCTGGTATTGGAGCGACGA
GTTTGGCTCTTGGCAGGAATACGGCAGACAGGGGACCGTGCACCCAGTGACCACAGTGTCCTCTAGCGAC
GTGGAGAAAGCCTACCTGGCCTACTGTACCCCTGGGAGCGACGGCCAGGCCGCTACACTGAAATTCCAGG
CCGGCAAACACAATTATGAGCTGGATTTCAAGGCCTTCGTGCAGAAGAATCTGGTTTACGGCACCACCAA
GAAGGTCTGCCGCAGGCCCAAGTACTCCGGCGGCGGGGGCTCCGGCGGCGGCGGAAGCGGCGGCGGAGGG
AGCATGGTGAGCAAGGGCGAGGAGCTGTTCACCGGGGTGGTGCCCATCCTGGTCGAGCTGGACGGCGACG
TAAACGGCCACAAGTTCAGCGTGTCCGGCGAGGGCGAGGGCGATGCCACCTACGGCAAGCTGACCCTGAA
GTTCATCTGCACCACCGGCAAGCTGCCCGTGCCCTGGCCCACCCTCGTGACCACCCTGACCTACGGCGTG
CAGTGCTTCAGCCGCTACCCCGACCACATGAAGCAGCACGACTTCTTCAAGTCCGCCATGCCCGAAGGCT
ACGTCCAGGAGCGCACCATCTTCTTCAAGGACGACGGCAACTACAAGACCCGCGCCGAGGTGAAGTTCGA
GGGCGACACCCTGGTGAACCGCATCGAGCTGAAGGGCATCGACTTCAAGGAGGACGGCAACATCCTGGGG
CACAAGCTGGAGTACAACTACAACAGCCACAACGTCTATATCATGGCCGACAAGCAGAAGAACGGCATCA
AGGTGAACTTCAAGATCCGCCACAACATCGAGGACGGCAGCGTGCAGCTCGCCGACCACTACCAGCAGAA
CACCCCCATCGGCGACGGCCCCGTGCTGCTGCCCGACAACCACTACCTGAGCACCCAGTCCGCCCTGAGC
AAAGACCCCAACGAGAAGCGCGATCACATGGTCCTGCTGGAGTTCGTGACCGCCGCCGGGATCACTCTCG
GCATGGACGAGCTGTACAAGTAAACCCAGCTTTCTTGTACAAAGTGGTGATAATCGAATTCCGATAATCA
ACCTCTGGATTACAAAATTTGTGAAAGATTGACTGGTATTCTTAACTATGTTGCTCCTTTTACGCTATGT
GGATACGCTGCTTTAATGCCTTTGTATCATGCTATTGCTTCCCGTATGGCTTTCATTTTCTCCTCCTTGT
ATAAATCCTGGTTGCTGTCTCTTTATGAGGAGTTGTGGCCCGTTGTCAGGCAACGTGGCGTGGTGTGCAC
TGTGTTTGCTGACGCAACCCCCACTGGTTGGGGCATTGCCACCACCTGTCAGCTCCTTTCCGGGACTTTC
GCTTTCCCCCTCCCTATTGCCACGGCGGAACTCATCGCCGCCTGCCTTGCCCGCTGCTGGACAGGGGCTC
GGCTGTTGGGCACTGACAATTCCGTGGTGTTGTCGGGGAAGCTGACGTCCTTTCCATGGCTGCTCGCCTG
TGTTGCCACCTGGATTCTGCGCGGGACGTCCTTCTGCTACGTCCCTTCGGCCCTCAATCCAGCGGACCTT
CCTTCCCGCGGCCTGCTGCCGGCTCTGCGGCCTCTTCCGCGTCTTCGCCTTCGCCCTCAGACGAGTCGGA
TCTCCCTTTGGGCCGCCTCCCCGCATCGGGAATTCCCGCGGTTCGAATTCTACCGGGTAGGGGAGGCGCT
TTTCCCAAGGCAGTCTGGAGCATGCGCTTTAGCAGCCCCGCTGGGCACTTGGCGCTACACAAGTGGCCTC
TGGCCTCGCACACATTCCACATCCACCGGTAGGCGCCAACCGGCTCCGTTCTTTGGTGGCCCCTTCGCGC
CACCTTCTACTCCTCCCCTAGTCAGGAAGTTCCCCCCCGCCCCGCAGCTCGCGTCGTGCAGGACGTGACA
AATGGAAGTAGCACGTCTCACTAGTCTCGTGCAGATGGACAGCACCGCTGAGCAATGGAAGCGGGTAGGC
CTTTGGGGCAGCGGCCAATAGCAGCTTTGCTCCTTCGCTTTCTGGGCTCAGAGGCTGGGAAGGGGTGGGT
CCGGGGGCGGGCTCAGGGGCGGGCTCAGGGGCGGGGCGGGCGCCCGAAGGTCCTCCGGAGGCCCGGCATT
CTGCACGCTTCAAAAGCGCACGTCTGCCGCGCTGTTCTCCTCTTCCTCATCTCCGGGCCTTTCGACCTCA
CGTGGCCACCATGAAAAAGCCTGAACTCACCGCGACGTCTGTCGAGAAGTTTCTGATCGAAAAGTTCGAC
AGCGTCTCCGACCTGATGCAGCTCTCGGAGGGCGAAGAATCTCGTGCTTTCAGCTTCGATGTAGGAGGGC
GTGGATATGTCCTGCGGGTAAATAGCTGCGCCGATGGTTTCTACAAAGATCGTTATGTTTATCGGCACTT
TGCATCGGCCGCGCTCCCGATTCCGGAAGTGCTTGACATTGGGGAATTTAGCGAGAGCCTGACCTATTGC
ATCTCCCGCCGTGCACAGGGTGTCACGTTGCAAGACCTGCCTGAAACCGAACTGCCCGCTGTTCTGCAGC
CGGTCGCGGAGGCCATGGATGCGATCGCTGCGGCCGATCTTAGCCAGACGAGCGGGTTCGGCCCATTCGG
ACCGCAAGGAATCGGTCAATACACTACATGGCGTGATTTCATATGCGCGATTGCTGATCCCCATGTGTAT
CACTGGCAAACTGTGATGGACGACACCGTCAGTGCGTCCGTCGCGCAGGCTCTCGATGAGCTGATGCTTT
GGGCCGAGGACTGCCCCGAAGTCCGGCACCTCGTGCACGCGGATTTCGGCTCCAACAATGTCCTGACGGA
CAATGGCCGCATAACAGCGGTCATTGACTGGAGCGAGGCGATGTTCGGGGATTCCCAATACGAGGTCGCC
AACATCTTCTTCTGGAGGCCGTGGTTGGCTTGTATGGAGCAGCAGACGCGCTACTTCGAGCGGAGGCATC
CGGAGCTTGCAGGATCGCCGCGGCTCCGGGCGTATATGCTCCGCATTGGTCTTGACCAACTCTATCAGAG
CTTGGTTGACGGCAATTTCGATGATGCAGCTTGGGCGCAGGGTCGATGCGACGCAATCGTCCGATCCGGA
GCCGGGACTGTCGGGCGTACACAAATCGCCCGCAGAAGCGCGGCCGTCTGGACCGATGGCTGTGTAGAAG
TACTCGCCGATAGTGGAAACCGACGCCCCAGCACTCGTCCGAGGGCAAAGGAATAGGGTACCTTTAAGAC
CAATGACTTACAAGGCAGCTGTAGATCTTAGCCACTTTTTAAAAGAAAAGGGGGGACTGGAAGGGCTAAT
TCACTCCCAACGAAGACAAGATCTGCTTTTTGCTTGTACTGGGTCTCTCTGGTTAGACCAGATCTGAGCC
TGGGAGCTCTCTGGCTAACTAGGGAACCCACTGCTTAAGCCTCAATAAAGCTTGCCTTGAGTGCTTCAAG
TAGTGTGTGCCCGTCTGTTGTGTGACTCTGGTAACTAGAGATCCCTCAGACCCTTTTAGTCAGTGTGGAA
AATCTCTAGCAGTAGTAGTTCATGTCATCTTATTATTCAGTATTTATAACTTGCAAAGAAATGAATATCA
GAGAGTGAGAGGAACTTGTTTATTGCAGCTTATAATGGTTACAAATAAAGCAATAGCATCACAAATTTCA
CAAATAAAGCATTTTTTTCACTGCATTCTAGTTGTGGTTTGTCCAAACTCATCAATGTATCTTATCATGT
CTGGCTCTAGCTATCCCGCCCCTAACTCCGCCCATCCCGCCCCTAACTCCGCCCAGTTCCGCCCATTCTC
CGCCCCATGGCTGACTAATTTTTTTTATTTATGCAGAGGCCGAGGCCGCCTCGGCCTCTGAGCTATTCCA
GAAGTAGTGAGGAGGCTTTTTTGGAGGCCTAGGGACGTACCCAATTCGCCCTATAGTGAGTCGTATTACG
CGCGCTCACTGGCCGTCGTTTTACAACGTCGTGACTGGGAAAACCCTGGCGTTACCCAACTTAATCGCCT
TGCAGCACATCCCCCTTTCGCCAGCTGGCGTAATAGCGAAGAGGCCCGCACCGATCGCCCTTCCCAACAG
TTGCGCAGCCTGAATGGCGAATGGG
[124 nt withheld, positions 7516-7639]
C
[91 nt withheld, positions 7641-7731]
A
[49 nt withheld, positions 7733-7781]
CCTTTGACGTTGGAGTCCACGTTCTTT
[37 nt withheld, positions 7809-7845]
ACCCTATCTCGGTCTATTCTTTTGATTTATAAGGGATTTTGCCGATTTCGGCCTATTGGTTAAAAAATGA
GCTGATTTAACAAAAATTTAACGCGAATTTTAACAAAATATTAACGCTTACAATTTAGGTGGCACTTTTC
GGGGAAATGTGCGCGGAACCCCTATTTGTTTATTTTTCTAAATACATTCAAATATGTATCCGCTCATGAG
ACAATAACCCTGATAAATGCTTCAATAATATTGAAAAAGGAAGAGTATGAGTATTCAACATTTCCGTGTC
GCCCTTATTCCCTTTTTTGCGGCATTTTGCCTTCCTGTTTTTGCTCACCCAGAAACGCTGGTGAAAGTAA
AAGATGCTGAAGATCAGTTGGGTGCACGAGTGGGTTACATCGAACTGGATCTCAACAGCGGTAAGATCCT
TGAGAGTTTTCGCCCCGAAGAACGTTTTCCAATGATGAGCACTTTTAAAGTTCTGCTATGTGGCGCGGTA
TTATCCCGTATTGACGCCGGGCAAGAGCAACTCGGTCGCCGCATACACTATTCTCAGAATGACTTGGTTG
AGTACTCACCAGTCACAGAAAAGCATCTTACGGATGGCATGACAGTAAGAGAATTATGCAGTGCTGCCAT
AACCATGAGTGATAACACTGCGGCCAACTTACTTCTGACAACGATCGGAGGACCGAAGGAGCTAACCGCT
TTTTTGCACAACATGGGGGATCATGTAACTCGCCTTGATCGTTGGGAACCGGAGCTGAATGAAGCCATAC
CAAACGACGAGCGTGACACCACGATGCCTGTAGCAATGGCAACAACGTTGCGCAAACTATTAACTGGCGA
ACTACTTACTCTAGCTTCCCGGCAACAATTAATAGACTGGATGGAGGCGGATAAAGTTGCAGGACCACTT
CTGCGCTCGGCCCTTCCGGCTGGCTGGTTTATTGCTGATAAATCTGGAGCCGGTGAGCGTGGGTCTCGCG
GTATCATTGCAGCACTGGGGCCAGATGGTAAGCCCTCCCGTATCGTAGTTATCTACACGACGGGGAGTCA
GGCAACTATGGATGAACGAAATAGACAGATCGCTGAGATAGGTGCCTCACTGATTAAGCATTGGTAACTG
TCAGACCAAGTTTACTCATATATACTTTAGATTGATTTAAAACTTCATTTTTAATTTAAAAGGATCTAGG
TGAAGATCCTTTTTGATAATCTCATGACCAAAATCCCTTAACGTGAGTTTTCGTTCCACTGAGCGTCAGA
CCCCGTAGAAAAGATCAAAGGATCTTCTTGAGATCCTTTTTTTCTGCGCGTAATCTGCTGCTTGCAAACA
AAAAAACCACCGCTACCAGCGGTGGTTTGTTTGCCGGATCAAGAGCTACCAACTCTTTTTCCGAAGGTAA
CTGGCTTCAGCAGAGCGCAGATACCAAATACTGTTCTTCTAGTGTAGCCGTAGTTAGGCCACCACTTCAA
GAACTCTGTAGCACCGCCTACATACCTCGCTCTGCTAATCCTGTTACCAGTGGCTGCTGCCAGTGGCGAT
AAGTCGTGTCTTACCGGGTTGGACTCAAGACGATAGTTACCGGATAAGGCGCAGCGGTCGGGCTGAACGG
GGGGTTCGTGCACACAGCCCAGCTTGGAGCGAACGACCTACACCGAACTGAGATACCTACAGCGTGAGCT
ATGAGAAAGCGCCACGCTTCCCGAAGAGAGAAAGGCGGACAGGTATCCGGTAAGCGGCAGGGTCGGAACA
GGAGAGCGCACGAGGGAGCTTCCAGGGGGAAACGCCTGGTATCTTTATAGTCCTGTCGGGTTTCGCCACC
TCTGACTTGAGCGTCGATTTTTGTGATGCTCGTCAGGGGGGCGGAGCCTATGGAAAAACGCCAGCAACGC
GGCCTTTTTACGGTTCCTGGCCTTTTGCTGGCCTTTTGCTCACATGTTCTTTCCTGCGTTATCCCCTGAT
TCTGTGGATAACCGTATTACCGCCTTTGAGTGAGCTGATACCGCTCGCCGCAGCCGAACGACCGAGCGCA
GCGAGTCAGTGAGCGAGGAAGCGGAAGAGCGCCCAATACGCAAACCGCCTCTCCCCGCGCGTTGGCCGAT
TCATTAATGCAGCTGGCACGACAGGTTTCCCGACTGGAAAGCGGGCAGTGAGCGCAACGCAATTAATGTG
AGTTAGCTCACTCATTAGGCACCCCAGGCTTTACACTTTATGCTTCCGGCTCGTATGTTGTGTGGAATTG
TGAGCGGATAACAATTTCACACAGGAAACAGCTATGACCATGATTACGCCAAGCGCGCAATTAACCCTCA
CTAAAGGGAACAAAAGCTGGAGCTGCAAGCTT
Features (pLannotate 1.2.2; 33 found; start..end, strand, type, name):
      3..229     +  promoter       RSV promoter: Rous sarcoma virus enhancer/promoter
    230..410     +  LTR            5' LTR (truncated): truncated 5' long terminal repeat (LTR) from HIV-1
    457..582     +  misc_feature   HIV-1 Ψ: packaging signal of human immunodeficiency virus type 1
    566..929     +  CDS            HIV-1 gag (fragment): gag protein from human immunodeficiency virus 1; gag
   1075..1308    +  misc_feature   RRE: The Rev response element (RRE) of HIV-1 allows for Rev-dependent mRNA export from the nucleus to the cytoplasm.
   1685..1785    +  CDS            Rev (fragment): human immunodeficiency virus 1 (HIV-1) Rev protein; rev; enhances nuclear export of unspliced and incompletely spliced viral mRNAs
   1803..1920    +  misc_feature   cPPT/CTS: central polypurine tract and central termination sequence of HIV-1
   1938..1958    +  protein_bind   attB4: mutant version of attB; core recombination site for the Gateway® BP reaction BP Clonase™
   1978..2189    +  promoter       EF-1α core promoter: core promoter for human elongation factor EF-1α
   2190..2299    +  intron         EF-1α intron A (fragment): intron upstream of the start codon of human EF-1α
   2925..3128    +  intron         EF-1α intron A: truncated intron upstream of the start codon of human EF-1α
   3137..3161    +  protein_bind   attB1: mutant version of attB; recombination site for the Gateway® BP reaction BP Clonase™
   3168..3665    +  CDS            PARP12 (fragment): PAR12_HUMAN - Also known as ZC3HDC1. Experimental evidence at protein level: Swiss-Prot protein existence level 1. Mono-ADP-ribosyltransferase that mediates mono-ADP- ribosylation of target proteins. From Homo sapiens (Human).
   3714..4433    +  CDS            EGFP: the original enhanced GFP (Yang et al., 1996) mammalian codon-optimized
   4434..4458    -  protein_bind   attB2: mutant version of attB; recombination site for the Gateway® BP reaction BP Clonase™
   4476..5064    +  misc_feature   WPRE: woodchuck hepatitis virus posttranscriptional regulatory element
   5095..5594    +  promoter       PGK promoter: mouse phosphoglycerate kinase 1 promoter
   5611..6633    +  CDS            hph: KHYB_ECOLX - Experimental evidence at protein level: Swiss-Prot protein existence level 1. The aminoglycoside phosphotransferases achieve inactivation of their antibiotic substrates by phosphorylation. Only phosphorylates hygromycin and closely related compounds such as demethyl analogs and destomycin. From Escherichia coli.
   6629..6706    +  CDS            nef (fragment): NEF_HV1Z2 - Experimental evidence at protein level: Swiss-Prot protein existence level 1. Extracellular Nef protein targets CD4(+) T-lymphocytes for apoptosis by interacting with CXCR4 surface receptors. From Human immunodeficiency virus type 1 group M subtype D (isolate Z2/CDC-Z34) (HIV-1).
   6708..6941    +  LTR            3' LTR (ΔU3): self-inactivating 3' long terminal repeat (LTR) from HIV-1
   7013..7134    +  polyA_signal   SV40 poly(A) signal: SV40 polyadenylation signal
   7174..7309    +  rep_origin     SV40 ori: SV40 origin of replication
   7330..7348    -  promoter       T7 promoter: promoter for bacteriophage T7 RNA polymerase
   7356..7511    +  CDS            lacZα (fragment): LacZα fragment of β-galactosidase; lacZ fragment
   7516..7944    +  rep_origin     f1 ori (sequence partly withheld): f1 bacteriophage origin of replication; arrow indicates direction of (+) strand synthesis
   7997..8101    +  promoter       AmpR promoter: bla
   8102..8962    +  CDS            AmpR: β-lactamase; bla; confers resistance to ampicillin, carbenicillin, and related antibiotics
   9133..9721    +  rep_origin     ori: high-copy-number ColE1/pMB1/pBR322/pUC origin of replication
   9904..9996    +  CDS            lacI (fragment): lac repressor; lacI; The lac repressor binds to the lac operator to inhibit transcription in E. coli. This inhibition can be relieved by adding lactose or isopropyl-β-D-thiogalactopyranoside (IPTG).
  10009..10030   +  protein_bind   CAP binding site: CAP binding activates transcription in the presence of cAMP. E. coli catabolite activator protein
  10045..10075   +  promoter       lac promoter: promoter for the E. coli lac operon
  10083..10099   +  protein_bind   lac operator: The lac repressor binds to the lac operator to inhibit transcription in E. coli. This inhibition can be relieved by adding lactose or isopropyl-β-D-thiogalactopyranoside (IPTG). lac repressor encoded by lacI
  10144..10162   +  promoter       T3 promoter: promoter for bacteriophage T3 RNA polymerase
