[The description below was written by a language model from this plasmid's Addgene catalogue record and pLannotate feature annotations shown in this document.]
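Description:
pLV-EF1A-PARP12-298-462-Hygro is a third-generation-style, self-inactivating HIV-1 lentiviral transfer plasmid for mammalian expression, with part of it derived from a VectorBuilder vector. In bacteria it is maintained through a high-copy ColE1/pUC-type origin and selected with ampicillin via β-lactamase. The backbone also carries an f1 origin, an SV40 origin and remnants of a lac/T7/T3 cloning region. The viral portion begins with an RSV promoter fused to a truncated 5' LTR, which drives genomic RNA production in packaging cells without Tat. It is followed by the Ψ packaging signal with a gag fragment, the RRE for Rev-dependent nuclear export, and the cPPT/CTS. The genome ends in a ΔU3 3' LTR, so the integrated provirus lacks LTR promoter activity, and an SV40 polyadenylation signal lies downstream.

The payload is a human EF-1α promoter with its intron A, driving a fragment of human PARP12 limited to amino acids 298–462, the structurally predicted WWE domain. This fragment is fused at its C terminus to EGFP. The recorded insert size corresponds approximately to the PARP12 fragment plus EGFP together. Gateway attB4, attB1 and attB2 sites flank the promoter and the coding region, reflecting modular recombinational assembly. A WPRE follows the fusion to enhance transcript stability and expression. A separate mouse PGK promoter drives the hygromycin phosphotransferase gene, allowing selection of stably transduced cells. The construct is intended for expressing the fluorescently tagged PARP12 WWE domain in mammalian cells. The associated publication concerns WWE domains and poly(ADP-ribose) dynamics at sites of DNA damage, which suggests use as a live-cell imaging probe or a comparison construct in such studies.
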