Addgene plasmid #238098: pLV-EF1A-PARP12-298-462-Hygro
Purpose: Expression of structurally predicted WWE domain of PARP12 with EGFP on C terminal
Depositing lab: Robert Sobol. Depositing organization: Brown University. Publication: Overexpression of the WWE domain of RNF146 modulates poly-(ADP)-ribose dynamics at sites of DNA damage. Al-Rahahleh RQ, Roos WP, Saville KM, Andrews JF, Wu Z, Koczor CA, Prakash A, Sobol RW. DNA Repair (Amst). 2025 Jun;150:103845. doi: 10.1016/j.dnarep.2025.103845. Epub 2025 May 21. PubMed 40403420.
Backbone
  Vector backbone: Lentiviral
  Vector type: Mammalian Expression, Lentiviral
  Selectable markers: Hygromycin
Growth in bacteria
  Bacterial resistance: Ampicillin, 100 μg/mL
  Growth temperature: 37°C
  Growth strain: NEB Stable
  Copy number: High Copy
Gene/Insert
  Gene/Insert name: PARP12
  Species: H. sapiens (human)
  Insert size (bp): 1263
  Mutation: aa 298-462 only
  Entrez Gene: PARP12 (a.k.a. ARTD12, MST109, MSTP109, ZC3H1, ZC3HDC1)
  Promoter: EF1alpha
  Tag / fusion protein: EGFP (C terminal on insert)
  Cloning method: Other
Resource information
  A portion of this plasmid was derived from a plasmid made by: VectorBuilder
Terms and licenses: Academic/Nonprofit Terms; Industry Terms: Not Available to Industry
How to cite: pLV-EF1A-PARP12-298-462-Hygro was a gift from Robert Sobol (Addgene plasmid # 238098 ; http://n2t.net/addgene:238098 ; RRID:Addgene_238098)
